>Addgene plasmid #213545 | pCMV-Parkin(C431N)-A92mKO2 | addgene full sequence | sequence record 421779 | Addgene NGS Result
CATTAGTTCATAGCCCATATATGGAGTTCCGCGTTACATAACTTACGGTAAATGGCCCGCCTGGCTGACC
GCCCAACGACCCCCGCCCATTGACGTCAATAATGACGTATGTTCCCATAGTAACGCCAATAGGGACTTTC
CATTGACGTCAATGGGTGGAGTATTTACGGTAAACTGCCCACTTGGCAGTACATCAAGTGTATCATATGC
CAAGTACGCCCCCTATTGACGTCAATGACGGTAAATGGCCCGCCTGGCATTATGCCCAGTACATGACCTT
ATGGGACTTTCCTACTTGGCAGTACATCTACGTATTAGTCATCGCTATTACCATGGTGATGCGGTTTTGG
CAGTACATCAATGGGCGTGGATAGCGGTTTGACTCACGGGGATTTCCAAGTCTCCACCCCATTGACGTCA
ATGGGAGTTTGTTTTGGCACCAAAATCAACGGGACTTTCCAAAATGTCGTAACAACTCCGCCCCATTGAC
GCAAATGGGCGGTAGGCGTGTACGGTGGGAGGTCTATATAAGCAGAGCTGGTTTAGTGAACCGTCAGATC
CGCTAGCGCTACCGGTCGCCACCATGATAGTGTTTGTCAGGTTCAACTCCAGCCATGGTTTCCCAGTGGA
GGTCGATTCTGACACCAGCATCTTCCAGCTCAAGGAGGTGGTTGCTAAGCGACAGGGGGTTCCGGCTGAC
CAGTTGCGTGTGATTTTCGCAGGGAAGGAGCTGAGGAATGACTGGACTGTGCAGAATTGTGACCTGGATC
AGCAGAGCATTGTTCACATTGTGCAGAGACCGTGGAGAAAAGGTCAAGAAATGAATGCAACTGGAGGCGA
CGACCCCAGAAACGCGGCGGGTGCTGGTTCTGGCGTGAGCGTGATCAAGCCCGAGATGAAGATGAGGTAC
TACATGGACGGCTCCGTCAATGGGCATGAGTTCACAATCGAGGGTGAGGGCACAGGCAGACCTTACGAGG
GACATCAGGAGATGACACTGCGCGTCACAATGGCCGAGGGCGGGCCAATGCCTTTCGCCTTCGACCTGGT
GTCCCACGTGTTCTGTTACGGCCACAGAGTTTTTACCAAGTACCCAGAAGAGATCCCAGACTATTTCAAG
CAGGCCTTTCCTGAGGGCCTGTCCTGGGAGAGGTCCCTGGAGTTCGAGGACGGCGGCTCCGCCTCCGTGA
GCGCCCACATCAGCCTGAGGGGCAACACCTTCTACCACAAGTCCAAGTTCACCGGCGTGAACTTCCCCGC
CGACGGCCCCATCATGCAGAACCAGAGCGTGGACTGGGAGCCCTCCACCGAGAAGATCACCGCCAGCGAC
GGCGTGCTGAAGGGCGACGTGACCATGTACCTGAAGCTGGAGGGCGGCGGCAACCACAAGTGCCAGATGA
AGACCACCTACAAGGCCGCCAAGGAGATCCTGGAGATGCCCGGCGACCACTACATCGGCCACAGGCTGGT
GAGGAAGACCGAGGGCAACATCACCGAGCAGGTGGAGGACGCCGTGGCCCACTCAGCAGGATCAGGAGGT
GGAGGCTGTGAGCGGGAGCCCCAGAGCTTGACTCGGGTGGACCTCAGCAGCTCAGTCCTCCCAGGAGACT
CTGTGGGGCTGGCTGTCATTCTGCACACTGACAGCAGGAAGGACTCACCACCAGCTGGAAGTCCAGCAGG
TAGATCAATCTACAACAGCTTTTATGTGTATTGCAAAGGCCCCTGTCAAAGAGTGCAGCCGGGAAAACTC
AGGGTACAGTGCAGCACCTGCAGGCAGGCAACGCTCACCTTGACCCAGGGTCCATCTTGCTGGGATGATG
TTTTAATTCCAAACCGGATGAGTGGTGAATGCCAATCCCCACACTGCCCTGGGACTAGTGCAGAATTTTT
CTTTAAATGTGGAGCACACCCCACCTCTGACAAGGAAACATCAGTAGCTTTGCACCTGATCGCAACAAAT
AGTCGGAACATCACTTGCATTACGTGCACAGACGTCAGGAGCCCCGTCCTGGTTTTCCAGTGCAACTCCC
GCCACGTGATTTGCTTAGACTGTTTCCACTTATACTGTGTGACAAGACTCAATGATCGGCAGTTTGTCCA
CGACCCTCAGCTTGGCTACTCCCTGCCTTGTGTGGCTGGCTGTCCCAACTCCTTGATTAAAGAGCTCCAT
CACTTCAGGATTCTGGGAGAAGAGCAGTACAACCGGTACCAGCAGTATGGTGCAGAGGAGTGTGTCCTGC
AGATGGGGGGCGTGTTATGCCCCCGCCCTGGCTGTGGAGCGGGGCTGCTGCCGGAGCCTGACCAGAGGAA
AGTCACCTGCGAAGGGGGCAATGGCCTGGGCTGTGGGTTTGCCTTCTGCCGGGAATGTAAAGAAGCGTAC
CATGAAGGGGAGTGCAGTGCCGTATTTGAAGCCTCAGGAACAACTACTCAGGCCTACAGAGTCGATGAAA
GAGCCGCCGAGCAGGCTCGTTGGGAAGCAGCCTCCAAAGAAACCATCAAGAAAACCACCAAGCCCTGTCC
CCGCTGCCATGTACCAGTGGAAAAAAATGGAGGCAACATGCACATGAAGTGTCCGCAGCCCCAGTGCAGG
CTCGAGTGGTGCTGGAACTGTGGCTGCGAGTGGAACCGCGTCTGCATGGGGGACCACTGGTTCGACGTGT
AAGGATCCACCGGATCTAGATAACTGATCATAATCAGCCATACCACATTTGTAGAGGTTTTACTTGCTTT
AAAAAACCTCCCACACCTCCCCCTGAACCTGAAACATAAAATGAATGCAATTGTTGTTGTTAACTTGTTT
ATTGCAGCTTATAATGGTTACAAATAAAGCAATAGCATCACAAATTTCACAAATAAAGCATTTTTTTCAC
TGCATTCTAGTTGTGGTTTGTCCAAACTCATCAATGTATCTTAACGCGTAAATTGTAAGCGTTAATATTT
TGTTAAAATTCGCGTTAAATTTTTGTTAAATCAGCTCATTTTTTAACCAATAGGCCGAAATCGGCAAAAT
CCCTTATAAATCAAAAGAATAGACCGAGATAGGGT
[37 nt withheld, positions 3046-3082]
AAAGAACGTGGACTCCAACGTCAAAGG
[49 nt withheld, positions 3110-3158]
T
[91 nt withheld, positions 3160-3250]
G
[124 nt withheld, positions 3252-3375]
CAGGTGGCACTTTTCGGGGAAATGTGCGCGGAACCCCTATTTGTTTATTTTTCTAAATACATTCAAATAT
GTATCCGCTCATGAGACAATAACCCTGATAAATGCTTCAATAATATTGAAAAAGGAAGAGTCCTGAGGCG
GAAAGAACCAGCTGTGGAATGTGTGTCAGTTAGGGTGTGGAAAGTCCCCAGGCTCCCCAGCAGGCAGAAG
TATGCAAAGCATGCATCTCAATTAGTCAGCAACCAGGTGTGGAAAGTCCCCAGGCTCCCCAGCAGGCAGA
AGTATGCAAAGCATGCATCTCAATTAGTCAGCAACCATAGTCCCGCCCCTAACTCCGCCCATCCCGCCCC
TAACTCCGCCCAGTTCCGCCCATTCTCCGCCCCATGGCTGACTAATTTTTTTTATTTATGCAGAGGCCGA
GGCCGCCTCGGCCTCTGAGCTATTCCAGAAGTAGTGAGGAGGCTTTTTTGGAGGCCTAGGCTTTTGCAAA
GATCGATCAAGAGACAGGATGAGGATCGTTTCGCATGATTGAACAAGATGGATTGCACGCAGGTTCTCCG
GCCGCTTGGGTGGAGAGGCTATTCGGCTATGACTGGGCACAACAGACAATCGGCTGCTCTGATGCCGCCG
TGTTCCGGCTGTCAGCGCAGGGGCGCCCGGTTCTTTTTGTCAAGACCGACCTGTCCGGTGCCCTGAATGA
ACTGCAAGACGAGGCAGCGCGGCTATCGTGGCTGGCCACGACGGGCGTTCCTTGCGCAGCTGTGCTCGAC
GTTGTCACTGAAGCGGGAAGGGACTGGCTGCTATTGGGCGAAGTGCCGGGGCAGGATCTCCTGTCATCTC
ACCTTGCTCCTGCCGAGAAAGTATCCATCATGGCTGATGCAATGCGGCGGCTGCATACGCTTGATCCGGC
TACCTGCCCATTCGACCACCAAGCGAAACATCGCATCGAGCGAGCACGTACTCGGATGGAAGCCGGTCTT
GTCGATCAGGATGATCTGGACGAAGAGCATCAGGGGCTCGCGCCAGCCGAACTGTTCGCCAGGCTCAAGG
CGAGCATGCCCGACGGCGAGGATCTCGTCGTGACCCATGGCGATGCCTGCTTGCCGAATATCATGGTGGA
AAATGGCCGCTTTTCTGGATTCATCGACTGTGGCCGGCTGGGTGTGGCGGACCGCTATCAGGACATAGCG
TTGGCTACCCGTGATATTGCTGAAGAGCTTGGCGGCGAATGGGCTGACCGCTTCCTCGTGCTTTACGGTA
TCGCCGCTCCCGATTCGCAGCGCATCGCCTTCTATCGCCTTCTTGACGAGTTCTTCTGAGCGGGACTCTG
GGGTTCGAAATGACCGACCAAGCGACGCCCAACCTGCCATCACGAGATTTCGATTCCACCGCCGCCTTCT
ATGAAAGGTTGGGCTTCGGAATCGTTTTCCGGGACGCCGGCTGGATGATCCTCCAGCGCGGGGATCTCAT
GCTGGAGTTCTTCGCCCACCCTAGGGGGAGGCTAACTGAAACACGGAAGGAGACAATACCGGAAGGAACC
CGCGCTATGACGGCAATAAAAAGACAGAATAAAACGCACGGTGTTGGGTCGTTTGTTCATAAACGCGGGG
TTCGGTCCCAGGGCTGGCACTCTGTCGATACCCCACCGAGACCCCATTGGGGCCAATACGCCCGCGTTTC
TTCCTTTTCCCCACCCCACCCCCCAAGTTCGGGTGAAGGCCCAGGGCTCGCAGCCAACGTCGGGGCGGCA
GGCCCTGCCATAGCCTCAGGTTACTCATATATACTTTAGATTGATTTAAAACTTCATTTTTAATTTAAAA
GGATCTAGGTGAAGATCCTTTTTGATAATCTCATGACCAAAATCCCTTAACGTGAGTTTTCGTTCCACTG
AGCGTCAGACCCCGTAGAAAAGATCAAAGGATCTTCTTGAGATCCTTTTTTTCTGCGCGTAATCTGCTGC
TTGCAAACAAAAAAACCACCGCTACCAGCGGTGGTTTGTTTGCCGGATCAAGAGCTACCAACTCTTTTTC
CGAAGGTAACTGGCTTCAGCAGAGCGCAGATACCAAATACTGTTCTTCTAGTGTAGCCGTAGTTAGGCCA
CCACTTCAAGAACTCTGTAGCACCGCCTACATACCTCGCTCTGCTAATCCTGTTACCAGTGGCTGCTGCC
AGTGGCGATAAGTCGTGTCTTACCGGGTTGGACTCAAGACGATAGTTACCGGATAAGGCGCAGCGGTCGG
GCTGAACGGGGGGTTCGTGCACACAGCCCAGCTTGGAGCGAACGACCTACACCGAACTGAGATACCTACA
GCGTGAGCTATGAGAAAGCGCCACGCTTCCCGAAGGGAGAAAGGCGGACAGGTATCCGGTAAGCGGCAGG
GTCGGAACAGGAGAGCGCACGAGGGAGCTTCCAGGGGGAAACGCCTGGTATCTTTATAGTCCTGTCGGGT
TTCGCCACCTCTGACTTGAGCGTCGATTTTTGTGATGCTCGTCAGGGGGGCGGAGCCTATGGAAAAACGC
CAGCAACGCGGCCTTTTTACGGTTCCTGGCCTTTTGCTGGCCTTTTGCTCACATGTTCTTTCCTGCGTTA
TCCCCTGATTCTGTGGATAACCGTATTACCGCCATGCATTAGTTATTAATAGTAATCAATTACGGGGT
Features (pLannotate 1.2.2; 15 found; start..end, strand, type, name):
     32..335     +  enhancer       CMV enhancer: human cytomegalovirus immediate early enhancer
    336..539     +  promoter       CMV promoter: human cytomegalovirus (CMV) immediate early promoter
    875..1525    +  CDS            mKO2: mKO2 is a basic (constitutively fluorescent) orange fluorescent protein published in 2008, derived from Verrillofungia concinna. It has moderate acid sensitivity.
   1700..2653    +  CDS            park (fragment): PRKN_DROME - Also known as parkin From Drosophila melanogaster (Fruit fly).
   2685..2769    +  CDS            large T antigen (fragment): large T antigen from SV40 (simian virus 40)
   2792..2913    +  polyA_signal   SV40 poly(A) signal: SV40 polyadenylation signal
   2947..3375    -  rep_origin     f1 ori (sequence partly withheld): f1 bacteriophage origin of replication; arrow indicates direction of (+) strand synthesis
   3402..3506    +  promoter       AmpR promoter: bla
   3508..3865    +  promoter       SV40 promoter: SV40 enhancer and early promoter
   3900..4694    +  CDS            NeoR/KanR: aminoglycoside phosphotransferase from Tn5; aph(3')-II (or nptII); confers resistance to neomycin, kanamycin, and G418 (Geneticin®)
   4715..4867    +  CDS            ble (fragment): BLE_KLEPN - Experimental evidence at protein level: Swiss-Prot protein existence level 1. Binding protein with a strong affinity to the bleomycin family of antibiotics. Binds to CL990; an antimitotic-antibiotic compound. From Klebsiella pneumoniae.
   4926..4973    +  polyA_signal   HSV TK poly(A) signal: herpes simplex virus thymidine kinase polyadenylation signal (Cole and Stacy, 1985)
   5064..5080    -  polyA_signal   bGH poly(A) signal (fragment): bovine growth hormone polyadenylation signal
   5302..5890    +  rep_origin     ori: high-copy-number ColE1/pMB1/pBR322/pUC origin of replication
   6005..6033    +  enhancer       CMV enhancer (fragment): human cytomegalovirus immediate early enhancer
