[The description below was written by a language model from this plasmid's Addgene catalogue record and pLannotate feature annotations shown in this document.]
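Description:
pCMV-Parkin(C431N)-A92mKO2 is a 6,033 bp mammalian expression plasmid for transient expression of a ligase-dead form of human Parkin (PRKN/PARK2) carrying an internal fluorescent tag. It was assembled by Gibson cloning into a backbone taken from another repository plasmid. It replicates in bacteria from a high-copy ColE1/pUC-type origin and also contains an f1 phage origin. Selection relies on a dual-purpose NeoR/KanR cassette. The bacterial AmpR (bla) promoter and the SV40 early promoter sit in tandem upstream of the Tn5 aminoglycoside phosphotransferase gene, which is followed by an HSV TK polyadenylation signal. This gives kanamycin resistance in E. coli and could in principle support G418 selection in mammalian cells.

The payload is driven by the human CMV immediate-early enhancer and promoter and terminated by an SV40 poly(A) signal. The 2,079 bp insert encodes Parkin with the orange fluorescent protein mKO2 placed inside the coding sequence, immediately after alanine 92, rather than at either terminus. In the feature table, mKO2 lies downstream of an unannotated stretch that presumably corresponds to the N-terminal part of Parkin. The downstream Parkin sequence was labelled by the annotation software as a fragment of the Drosophila homologue. That label appears to be a homology-based match, since the catalogue entry gives the insert species as human. The C431N substitution replaces the catalytic cysteine, abolishing E3 ubiquitin ligase activity. The short large T antigen, ble and bGH poly(A) fragments in the table are probably backbone remnants or partial annotation matches.

The construct allows live imaging of Parkin localisation without its catalytic output. According to the associated publication title, it was used to study positive feedback and input thresholds in the PINK1/Parkin mitophagy circuit.
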