Addgene plasmid #213545: pCMV-Parkin(C431N)-A92mKO2
Purpose: Transient mammalian expresssion of ligase-dead C431N Parkin, internally tagged with mKO2
Depositing lab: Steven Altschuler & Lani Wu. Depositing organization: University of California, San Francisco (UCSF). Publication: A PINK1 input threshold arises from positive feedback in the PINK1/Parkin mitophagy decision circuit. Waters CS, Angenent SB, Altschuler SJ, Wu LF. Cell Rep. 2023 Oct 31;42(10):113260. doi: 10.1016/j.celrep.2023.113260. Epub 2023 Oct 17. PubMed 37851575.
Backbone
  Vector backbone: Addgene #23956
  Backbone size w/o insert (bp): 3954
  Vector type: Mammalian Expression
Growth in bacteria
  Bacterial resistance: Kanamycin, 50 μg/mL
  Growth temperature: 30°C
  Growth strain: NEB Stable
  Copy number: High Copy
Gene/Insert
  Gene/Insert name: Parkin (alt name: PARK2)
  Species: H. sapiens (human)
  Insert size (bp): 2079
  Mutation: C431N mutation in Parkin
  Entrez Gene: PRKN (a.k.a. AR-JP, LPRS2, PARK2, PDJ)
  Promoter: CMV
  Cloning method: Gibson Cloning
  Sequencing primers: 5′ CMV Forward
Resource information
  A portion of this plasmid was derived from a plasmid made by: mKO2 from Addgen #83841
Terms and licenses: Academic/Nonprofit Terms; Industry Terms: Not Available to Industry
Depositor comments: Parkin Internally tagged with mKO2 following Alanine 92
How to cite: pCMV-Parkin(C431N)-A92mKO2 was a gift from Steven Altschuler & Lani Wu (Addgene plasmid # 213545 ; http://n2t.net/addgene:213545 ; RRID:Addgene_213545)
